>Addgene plasmid #236887 | HiBiT-SLC35A2 Fusion Vector | addgene full sequence | sequence record 473344 | Addgene NGS Result
TCAATATTGGCCATTAGCCATATTATTCATTGGTTATATAGCATAAATCAATATTGGCTATTGGCCATTG
CATACGTTGTATCTATATCATAATATGTACATTTATATTGGCTCATGTCCAATATGACCGCCATGTTGGC
ATTGATTATTGACTAGTTATTAATAGTAATCAATTACGGGGTCATTAGTTCATAGCCCATATATGGAGTT
CCGCGTTACATAACTTACGGTAAATGGCCCGCCTGGCTGACCGCCCAACGACCCCCGCCCATTGACGTCA
ATAATGACGTATGTTCCCATAGTAACGCCAATAGGGACTTTCCATTGACGTCAATGGGTGGAGTATTTAC
GGTAAACTGCCCACTTGGCAGTACATCAAGTGTATCATATGCCAAGTCCGCCCCCTATTGACGTCAATGA
CGGTAAATGGCCCGCCTGGCATTATGCCCAGTACATGACCTTACGGGACTTTCCTACTTGGCAGTACATC
TACGTATTAGTCATCGCTATTACCATGGTGATGCGGTTTTGGCAGTACACCAATGGGCGTGGATAGCGGT
TTGACTCACGGGGATTTCCAAGTCTCCACCCCATTGACGTCAATGGGAGTTTGTTTTGGCACCAAAATCA
ACGGGACTTTCCAAAATGTCGTAATAACCCCGCCCCGTTGACGCAAATGGGCGGTAGGCGTGTACGGTGG
GAGGTCTATATAAGCAGAGCTGGTTTAGTGAACCGTCAGATCACTAGAAGCTTTATTGCGGTAGTTTATC
ACAGTTAAATTGCTAACGCAGTCAGTGCTTCTGACACAACAGTCTCGAACTTAAGCTGCAGAAGTTGGTC
GTGAGGCACTGGGCAGGTAAGTATCAAGGTTACAAGACAGGTTTAAGGAGACCAATAGAAACTGGGCTTG
TCGAGACAGAGAAGACTCTTGCGTTTCTGATAGGCACCTATTGGTCTTACTGACATCCACTTTGCCTTTC
TCTCCACAGGTGTCCACTCCCAGTTCAATTACAGCTCTTAAGGCTAGAGTATTAATACGACTCACTATAG
GGCTAGCGCTCACCATGGTGAGCGGCTGGCGGCTGTTCAAGAAGATTAGCGGGAGCTCCGGTGGCTCGAG
CGGTGCGATCGCCATGGCTGCCGTGGGCGCAGGAGGAAGTACGGCAGCACCTGGTCCGGGCGCGGTGTCT
GCAGGCGCTCTTGAACCTGGGACTGCTTCAGCCGCCCACCGAAGATTGAAGTATATTTCTCTTGCTGTTC
TCGTAGTGCAAAATGCTTCCCTCATCCTTTCTATAAGATACGCTCGGACGTTGCCGGGCGATCGATTTTT
CGCAACAACCGCAGTCGTCATGGCAGAGGTCCTTAAGGGATTGACGTGCCTGCTCCTTCTCTTTGCGCAA
AAACGAGGAAATGTAAAACACCTGGTTCTGTTTCTGCACGAGGCAGTGCTTGTCCAATATGTTGACACAC
TGAAGTTGGCGGTACCCAGCCTCATTTATACTTTGCAAAATAATCTTCAATATGTCGCTATATCAAATTT
GCCGGCAGCTACGTTCCAAGTCACCTACCAACTGAAAATCCTGACAACGGCATTGTTCTCCGTTCTTATG
CTGAACCGGTCCTTGTCCCGACTCCAATGGGCCAGTCTCCTTCTCCTCTTTACAGGGGTCGCCATAGTTC
AAGCTCAACAAGCGGGAGGAGGAGGTCCCCGCCCTCTCGATCAGAATCCGGGAGCCGGGCTCGCGGCTGT
GGTGGCCTCCTGCCTTAGCTCTGGGTTCGCGGGTGTATATTTTGAGAAGATCCTGAAGGGTTCTTCTGGT
AGTGTCTGGTTGAGAAATCTGCAGCTTGGCCTCTTTGGGACGGCCCTCGGGTTGGTGGGTTTGTGGTGGG
CGGAGGGCACCGCAGTCGCAACTCGCGGATTCTTTTTTGGATACACACCAGCTGTTTGGGGTGTCGTATT
GAACCAAGCATTTGGCGGATTGCTCGTGGCGGTTGTTGTGAAATACGCGGACAACATACTGAAGGGATTC
GCGACCTCCTTGTCCATCGTATTGTCCACCGTCGCCTCAATAAGACTCTTCGGGTTTCATGTAGATCCGC
TCTTTGCCTTGGGTGCTGGGCTTGTCATAGGAGCGGTCTATTTGTACTCCCTGCCTCGGGGAGCAGCGAA
AGCCATAGCCTCTGCTTCCGCGTCTGCCTCCGGTCCGTGCGTCCATCAGCAACCTCCGGGACAGCCGCCG
CCTCCACAGTTGTCCTCCCACCGCGGTGACCTCATAACCGAGCCCTTCCTGCCGAAATTGCTGACCAAAG
TGAAGGGATCCGTTTAAACGAATTCGGGCTCGGTACCCGGGGATCCTCTAGAGTCGACCTGCAGGCATGC
AAGCTGATCCGGCTGCTAACAAAGCCCGAAAGGAAGCTGAGTTGGCTGCTGCCACCGCTGAGCAATAACT
AGCATAACCCCTTGGGGCGGCCGCTTCGAGCAGACATGATAAGATACATTGATGAGTTTGGACAAACCAC
AACTAGAATGCAGTGAAAAAAATGCTTTATTTGTGAAATTTGTGATGCTATTGCTTTATTTGTAACCATT
ATAAGCTGCAATAAACAAGTTAACAACAACAATTGCATTCATTTTATGTTTCAGGTTCAGGGGGAGATGT
GGGAGGTTTTTTTAAGCAAGTAAAACCTCTACAAATGTGGTAAAATCGAATTTTAACAAAATATTAACGC
TTACAATTTCCTGATGCGGTATTTTCTCCTTACGCATCTGTGCGGTATTTCACACCGCATACGCGGATCT
GCGCAGCACCATGGCCTGAAATAACCTCTGAAAGAGGAACTTGGTTAGGTACCTTCTGAGGCGGAAAGAA
CCAGCTGTGGAATGTGTGTCAGTTAGGGTGTGGAAAGTCCCCAGGCTCCCCAGCAGGCAGAAGTATGCAA
AGCATGCATCTCAATTAGTCAGCAACCAGGTGTGGAAAGTCCCCAGGCTCCCCAGCAGGCAGAAGTATGC
AAAGCATGCATCTCAATTAGTCAGCAACCATAGTCCCGCCCCTAACTCCGCCCATCCCGCCCCTAACTCC
GCCCAGTTCCGCCCATTCTCCGCCCCATGGCTGACTAATTTTTTTTATTTATGCAGAGGCCGAGGCCGCC
TCGGCCTCTGAGCTATTCCAGAAGTAGTGAGGAGGCTTTTTTGGAGGCCTAGGCTTTTGCAAAAAGCTTA
ATTAACTGTTGACAATTAATCATCGGCATAGTATATCGGCATAGTATAATACGACAAGGTGAGGAACTAA
ACCCAGGAGGCAGATCATGATTGAACAAGATGGATTGCACGCAGGTTCTCCGGCCGCTTGGGTGGAGAGG
CTATTCGGCTATGACTGGGCACAACAGACAATCGGCTGCTCTGATGCCGCCGTGTTCCGGCTGTCAGCGC
AGGGGCGCCCGGTTCTTTTTGTCAAGACCGACCTGTCCGGTGCCCTGAATGAACTGCAGGACGAGGCAGC
GCGGCTATCGTGGCTGGCCACGACGGGCGTTCCTTGCGCAGCTGTGCTCGACGTTGTCACTGAAGCGGGA
AGGGACTGGCTGCTATTGGGCGAAGTGCCGGGGCAGGATCTCCTGTCATCTCACCTTGCTCCTGCCGAGA
AAGTATCCATCATGGCTGATGCAATGCGGCGGCTGCATACGCTTGATCCGGCTACCTGCCCATTCGACCA
CCAAGCGAAACATCGCATCGAGCGAGCACGTACTCGGATGGAAGCCGGTCTTGTCGATCAGGATGATCTG
GACGAAGAGCATCAGGGGCTCGCGCCAGCCGAACTGTTCGCCAGGCTCAAGGCGCGCATGCCCGACGGCG
AGGATCTCGTCGTGACCCATGGCGATGCCTGCTTGCCGAATATCATGGTGGAAAATGGCCGCTTTTCTGG
ATTCATCGACTGTGGCCGGCTGGGTGTGGCGGACCGCTATCAGGACATAGCGTTGGCTACCCGTGATATT
GCTGAAGAGCTTGGCGGCGAATGGGCTGACCGCTTCCTCGTGCTTTACGGTATCGCCGCTCCCGATTCGC
AGCGCATCGCCTTCTATCGCCTTCTTGACGAGTTCTTCTGAGCGGGACTCTGGGGTTCGAAATGACCGAC
CAAGCGACGCCCAACCTGCCATCACGATGGCCGCAATAAAATATCTTTATTTTCATTACATCTGTGTGTT
GGTTTTTTGTGTGAATCGATAGCGATAAGGATCCGCTCATGCGATGATAAGCTGTCAAACATGAGAATTA
CAACTTATATCGTATGGGGCTGACTTCAGGTGCTACATTTGAAGAGATAAATTGCACTGAAATCTAGAAA
TATTTTATCTGATTAATAAGATGATCTTCTTGAGATCGTTTTGGTCTGCGCGTAATCTCTTGCTCTGAAA
ACGAAAAAACCGCCTTGCAGGGCGGTTTTTCGAAGGTTCTCTGAGCTACCAACTCTTTGAACCGAGGTAA
CTGGCTTGGAGGAGCGCAGTCACCAAAACTTGTCCTTTCAGTTTAGCCTTAACCGGCGCATGACTTCAAG
ACTAACTCCTCTAAATCAATTACCAGTGGCTGCTGCCAGTGGTGCTTTTGCATGTCTTTCCGGGTTGGAC
TCAAGACGATAGTTACCGGATAAGGCGCAGCGGTCGGACTGAACGGGGGGTTCGTGCATACAGTCCAGCT
TGGAGCGAACTGCCTACCCGGAACTGAGTGTCAGGCGTGGAATGAGACAAACGCGGCCATAACAGCGGAA
TGACACCGGTAAACCGAAAGGCAGGAACAGGAGAGCGCACGAGGGAGCCGCCAGGGGGAAACGCCTGGTA
TCTTTATAGTCCTGTCGGGTTTCGCCACCACTGATTTGAGCGTCAGATTTCGTGATGCTTGTCAGGGGGG
CGGAGCCTATGGAAAAACGGCTTTGCCGCGGCCCTCTCACTTCCCTGTTAAGTATCTTCCTGGCATCTTC
CAGGAAATCTCCGCCCCGTTCGTAAGCCATTTCCGCTCGCCGCAGTCGAACGACCGAGCGTAGCGAGTCA
GTGAGCGAGGAAGCGGAATATATCCTGTATCACATATTCTGCTGACGCACCGGTGCAGCCTTTTTTCTCC
TGCCACATGAAGCACTTCACTGACACCCTCATCAGTGCCAACATAGTAAGCCAGTATACACTCCGCTAGC
GCTGATGTCCGGCGGTGCTTTTGCCGTTACGCACCACCCCGTCATGAGATTACGCGTTTTAGCGGTGCGT
ACAATTAAGGGATTATGGTAAATCCACTTACTGTCTGCCCTCGTAGCCATCGAGATAAACCGCAGTACTC
CGGCCACGATGCGTCCGGCGTAGAGGATCGAGATCT
Features (pLannotate 1.2.2; 22 found; start..end, strand, type, name):
    140..517     +  enhancer       CMV enhancer: human cytomegalovirus immediate early enhancer
    519..718     +  promoter       CMV promoter: human cytomegalovirus (CMV) immediate early promoter
    857..989     +  intron         chimeric intron: chimera between introns from human β-globin and immunoglobulin heavy chain genes
   1033..1051    +  promoter       T7 promoter: promoter for bacteriophage T7 RNA polymerase
   1134..2321    +  CDS            SLC35A2: S35A2_HUMAN - Also known as UGALT, UGT, UGTL. Experimental evidence at protein level: Swiss-Prot protein existence level 1. Transports nucleotide sugars from the cytosol into Golgi vesicles where glycosyltransferases function. From Homo sapiens (Human).
   2330..2385    +  misc_feature   MCS: pUC18/19 multiple cloning site
   2392..2441    +  CDS            SET1 (fragment): solubility-enhancement tag derived from T7 phage gene 10B
   2449..2468    +  terminator     T7 terminator (fragment): transcription terminator for bacteriophage T7 RNA polymerase
   2490..2611    -  polyA_signal   SV40 poly(A) signal: SV40 polyadenylation signal
   2634..2702    -  CDS            large T antigen (fragment): large T antigen from SV40 (simian virus 40)
   2707..2739    +  rep_origin     M13 ori (fragment): M13 bacteriophage origin of replication; arrow indicates direction of (+) strand synthesis
   2740..2791    -  misc_feature   bom (fragment): basis of mobility region from pBR322
   2856..3213    +  promoter       SV40 promoter: SV40 enhancer and early promoter
   3228..3275    +  promoter       EM7 promoter: synthetic bacterial promoter&nbsp
   3307..4098    +  CDS            neo: KKA2_KLEPN - Also known as kan, nptII. Experimental evidence at protein level: Swiss-Prot protein existence level 1. Resistance to kanamycin, neomycin, paromomycin, ribostamycin, butirosin and gentamicin B. From Klebsiella pneumoniae.
   4165..4213    +  polyA_signal   poly(A) signal: synthetic polyadenylation signal
   4242..4258    -  promoter       tet promoter (fragment): E. coli promoter for tetracycline efflux protein gene
   4370..4915    +  rep_origin     p15A ori: Plasmids containing the medium-copy-number p15A origin of replication can be propagated in E. coli cells that contain a second plasmid with the ColE1 origin.
   5003..5058    +  rep_origin     RSF ori (fragment): Plasmids containing the RSF 1030 origin of replication can be propagated in E. coli cells that contain additional plasmids with compatible origins.
   5157..5183    -  misc_feature   bom (fragment): basis of mobility region from pBR322
   5177..5224    -  mobile_element IS1 (fragment): prokaryotic transposable element IS1
   5232..5303    +  misc_feature   cer region (fragment): ColE1-derived recombination site that helps to maintain plasmids as monomers
