[The description below was written by a language model from this plasmid's Addgene catalogue record and pLannotate feature annotations shown in this document.]
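Description:
HiBiT-SLC35A2 Fusion Vector is a mammalian expression plasmid of about 5.4 kb built on the pBiT3.1-N [CMV/HiBiT/Blast] backbone. It is designed to express human SLC35A2, the Golgi nucleotide-sugar (UDP-galactose) transporter, with an N-terminal HiBiT tag. Transcription is driven by the human cytomegalovirus immediate-early enhancer and promoter, followed by a chimeric β-globin/immunoglobulin intron that generally improves mRNA processing and expression. A T7 promoter upstream of the coding region permits in vitro transcription. The unmutated SLC35A2 open reading frame is followed by residual multiple cloning site sequence and an SV40 late polyadenylation signal. HiBiT itself is a very short peptide and was not called by the automated annotation, but the catalogue entry places it on the backbone directly upstream of the insert.

In bacteria the plasmid is selected with kanamycin. The annotation shows an SV40 early promoter and a bacterial EM7 promoter together driving a neo/nptII gene with a synthetic poly(A) signal. This arrangement would confer kanamycin resistance in E. coli and would normally give G418 resistance in mammalian cells. The catalogue, however, lists blasticidin as the mammalian selectable marker, and no blasticidin resistance gene appears in the feature table, so the two sources disagree on this point. The annotated replication origin is p15A, usually considered medium copy, whereas the entry describes the plasmid as high copy. Several small fragment hits (M13 ori, bom, IS1, cer, RSF ori, SET1) are probably incidental matches.

HiBiT complements the LgBiT polypeptide to reconstitute NanoLuc-type luciferase activity. The construct is therefore suited to luminescent detection and quantification of SLC35A2 protein levels, stability or degradation in transfected mammalian cells.
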