Addgene plasmid #236887: HiBiT-SLC35A2 Fusion Vector
Depositing lab: Promega Corporation.
Backbone
  Vector backbone: pBiT3.1-N [CMV/HiBiT/Blast] Vector
  Vector type: Mammalian Expression
  Selectable markers: Blasticidin
Growth in bacteria
  Bacterial resistance: Kanamycin, 50 μg/mL
  Growth temperature: 37°C
  Growth strain: DH5alpha
  Copy number: High Copy
Gene/Insert
  Gene/Insert name: SLC35A2
  Species: H. sapiens (human)
  Mutation: None
  Entrez Gene: SLC35A2 (a.k.a. CDG2M, CDGX, UDP-Gal-Tr, UGALT, UGAT, UGT, UGT1, UGT2, UGTL)
  Promoter: CMV
  Tag / fusion protein: HiBiT (N terminal on backbone)
  Cloning method: Other
How to cite: HiBiT-SLC35A2 Fusion Vector was a gift from Promega Corporation (Addgene plasmid # 236887 ; http://n2t.net/addgene:236887 ; RRID:Addgene_236887)
